Addgene plasmid #147121: pAc5.1B-EGFP-CeAIN1_O
Purpose: Insect Expression of CeAIN1
Depositing lab: Elisa Izaurralde. Depositing organization: Max Planck Institute for Developmental Biology. Publication: The Caenorhabditis elegans GW182 protein AIN-1 interacts with PAB-1 and subunits of the PAN2-PAN3 and CCR4-NOT deadenylase complexes. Kuzuoglu-Ozturk D, Huntzinger E, Schmidt S, Izaurralde E. Nucleic Acids Res. 2012 Jul;40(12):5651-65. doi: 10.1093/nar/gks218. Epub 2012 Mar 7. PubMed 22402495.
Backbone
  Vector backbone: Unknown
  Vector type: Insect Expression
Growth in bacteria
  Bacterial resistance: Ampicillin, 100 μg/mL
  Growth temperature: 37°C
  Growth strain: DH5alpha
  Copy number: Low Copy
Gene/Insert
  Gene/Insert name: CeAIN1
  Species: C. elegans (nematode)
  Entrez Gene: ain-1
  Cloning method: Unknown
Terms and licenses: Academic/Nonprofit Terms; Industry Terms: Not Available to Industry
Depositor comments: ORF extracted from NCBI: NM_078286.4 Plasmids from this collection were made available to the research community and donated after the lab closed. Please note that the sequence provided by the depositing laboratory may be theoretical/predicted or based on Sanger sequencing results. There may be discrepancies between sequencing results obtained by Addgene and the depositor sequence. If an Addgene verified sequence is not available, please contact before placing your order to request that our lab fully sequence the plasmid.
How to cite: pAc5.1B-EGFP-CeAIN1_O was a gift from Elisa Izaurralde (Addgene plasmid # 147121 ; http://n2t.net/addgene:147121 ; RRID:Addgene_147121)
