[The description below was written by a language model from this plasmid's Addgene catalogue record and pLannotate feature annotations shown in this document.]
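Description:
pAc5.1B-EGFP-CeAIN1_O is an insect-cell expression plasmid of about 8 kb for producing the Caenorhabditis elegans protein AIN-1, a GW182-family protein, as a fluorescent fusion. The catalogue lists the backbone as unknown, although the name and the annotated parts point to a pAc5.1-type vector. It is propagated in E. coli through a ColE1/pUC-type origin of replication and selected with ampicillin via a β-lactamase gene under its own bla promoter. The origin is annotated as a high-copy type, whereas the repository entry records the plasmid as low copy. Short fragments matching a tetracycline resistance gene and SV40 large T antigen are also detected; these look like non-functional backbone remnants rather than working markers. No selection marker for insect cells is annotated, which suggests transient transfection.

Expression is driven by the Drosophila melanogaster actin 5C promoter, a strong constitutive promoter commonly used in Drosophila cultured cells. EGFP lies immediately downstream. The roughly 2 kb unannotated stretch between EGFP and a V5 epitope tag sequence presumably holds the ain-1 open reading frame, which the depositor states was taken from an NCBI reference transcript, giving an N-terminal EGFP fusion. Whether the vector-encoded V5 tag is read in frame or cut off by the insert's stop codon cannot be determined from the record. An SV40 polyadenylation signal follows the cassette.

The associated publication examines AIN-1 interactions with PAB-1 and with subunits of the PAN2-PAN3 and CCR4-NOT deadenylase complexes, so the construct is suited to localisation and GFP-based co-immunoprecipitation experiments in insect cells. The depositor notes that the supplied sequence may be theoretical or predicted.
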