Features (pLannotate 1.2.2; 9 found; start..end, strand, type, name):
     56..2568    +  promoter       Ac5 promoter: Drosophila melanogaster actin 5C promoter
   2588..3304    +  CDS            EGFP: EGFP is a basic (constitutively fluorescent) green fluorescent protein published in 1996, derived from Aequorea victoria. It is reported to be a rapidly-maturing weak dimer with moderate acid sensitivity.
   5274..5315    +  CDS            V5 tag: epitope tag from simian virus 5
   5415..5549    -  polyA_signal   SV40 poly(A) signal: SV40 polyadenylation signal
   5572..5656    -  CDS            large T antigen (fragment): large T antigen from SV40 (simian virus 40)
   5657..6127    +  CDS            TcR (fragment): tetracycline efflux protein; tet; confers resistance to tetracycline
   6171..6759    -  rep_origin     ori: high-copy-number ColE1/pMB1/pBR322/pUC origin of replication
   6930..7790    -  CDS            AmpR: β-lactamase; bla; confers resistance to ampicillin, carbenicillin, and related antibiotics
   7791..7895    -  promoter       AmpR promoter: bla
>Addgene plasmid #147121 | pAc5.1B-EGFP-CeAIN1_O | depositor full sequence | sequence record 289568 | Full Sequence
CTTCAAGGAATTAATTCTATATTCTAAAAACACAAATGATACTTCTAAAAAAAATCATGAATGGCATCAA
CTCTGAATCAAATCTTTGCAGATGCACCTACTTCTCATTTCCACTGTCACATCATTTTTCCAGATCTCGC
TGCCTGTTATGTGGCCCACAAACCAAGACACGTTTTATGGCCATTAAAGCTGGCTGATCGTCGCCAAACA
CCAAATACATATCAATATGTACATTCGAGAAAGAAGCGATCAAAGAAGCGTCTTCGGGCGAGTAGGAGAA
TGCGGAGGAGAAGGAGAACGAGCTGATCTAGTATCTCTCCACAATCCAATGCCAACTGACCAACTGGCCA
TATTCGGAGCAATTTGAAGCCAATTTCCATCGCCTGGCGATCGCTCCATTCTTGGCTATATGTTTTTCAC
CGTTCCCGGGGCCATTTTCAAAGACTCGTCGGTAAGATAAGATTGTGTCACTCGCTGTCTCTCTTCATTT
GTCGAAGAATGCTGAGGAATTTCGCGATGACGTCGGCGAGTATTTTGAAGAATGAGAATAATTTGTATTT
ATACGAAAATCAGTTAGTGGAATTTTCTACAAAAACATGTTATCTATAGATAATTTTGTTGCAAAATATG
TTGACTATGACAAAGATTGTATGTATATACCTTTAATGTATTCTCATTTTCTTATGTATTTATAATGGCA
ATGATGATACTGATGATATTTTAAGATGATGCCAGACCACAGGCTGATTTCTGCGTCTTTTGCCGAACGC
AGTGCATGTGCGGTTGTTGTTTTTTGGAATAGTTTCAATTTTCGGACTGTCCGCTTTGATTTCAGTTTCT
TGGCTTATTCAAAAAGCAAAGTAAAGCCAAAAAAGCGAGATGGCAATACCAAATGCGGCAAAACGGTAGT
GGAAGGAAAGGGGTGCGGGGCAGCGGAAGGAAGGGTGGGGCGGGGCGTGGCGGGGTCTGTGGCTGGGCGC
GACGTCACCGACGTTGGAGCCACTCCTTTGACCATGTGTGCGTGTGTGTATTATTCGTGTCTCGCCACTC
GCCGGTTGTTTTTTTCTTTTTATCTCGCTCTCTCTAGCGCCATCTCGTACGCATGCTCAACGCACCGCAT
GTTGCCGTGTCCTTTATGCGTCATTTTGGCTCGAAATAGGCAATTATTTAAACAAAGATTAGTCAACGAA
AACGCTAAAATAAATAAGTCTACAATATGGTTACTTATTGCCATGTGTGTGCAGCCAACGATAGCAACAA
AAGCAACAACACAGTGGCTTTCCCTCTTTCACTTTTTGTTTGCAAGCGCGTGCGAGCAAGACGGCACGAC
CGGCAAACGCAATTACGCTGACAAAGAGCAGACGAAGTTTTGGCCGAAAAACATCAAGGCGCCTGATACG
AATGCATTTGCAATAACAATTGCGATATTTAATATTGTTTATGAAGCTGTTTGACTTCAAAACACACAAA
AAAAAAAATAAAACAAATTATTTGAAAGAGAATTAGGAATCGGACAGCTTATCGTTACGGGCTAACAGCA
CACCGAGACGAAATAGCTTACCTGACGTCACAGCCTCTGGAAGAACTGCCGCCAAGCAGAGAGAGAGAGA
AAAAGAGGGAGAGCAGCTTAGACCGCATGTGCTTGTGTGTGAGGCGTCTCTCTCTTCGTCTCCTGTTTGC
GCAAACGCATAGACTGCACTGAGAAAATCGATTACCTATTTTTTATGAATGAATATTTGCACTATTACTA
TTCAAAACTATTAAGATAGCAATCACATTCAATAGCCAAATACTATACCACCTGAGCGATGCAACGAAAT
GATCAATTTGAGCAAAAATGCTGCATATTTAGGACGGCATCATTATAGAAATGCTTCTTGCTGTGTACTT
TTCTCTCGTCTGGCAGCTGTTTCGCCGTTATTGTTAAAACCGGCTTAAGTTAGGTGTGTTTTCTACGACT
AGTGATGCCCCTACTAGAAGATGTGTGTTGCACAAATGTCCCTGAATAACCAATTTGAAGTGCAGATAGC
AGTAAACGTAAGCTAATATGAATATTATTTAACTGTAATGTTTTAATATCGCTGGACATTACTAATAAAC
CCACTATAAACACATGTACATATGTATGTTTTGGCATACAATGAGTAGTTGGGGAAAAAATGTGTAAAAG
CACCGTGACCATCACAGCATAAAGATAACCAGCTGAAGTATCGAATATGAGTAACCCCCAAATTGAATCA
CATGCCGCAACTGATAGGACCCATGGAAGTACACTCTTCATGGCGATATACAAGACACACACAAGCACGA
ACACCCAGTTGCGGAGGAAATTCTCCGTAAATGAAAACCCAATCGGCGAACAATTCATACCCATATATGG
TAAAAGTTTTGAACGCGACTTGAGAGCGGAGAGCATTGCGGCTGATAAGGTTTTAGCGCTAAGCGGGCTT
TATAAAACGGGCTGCGGGACCAGTTTTCATATCACTACCGTTTGAGTTCTTGTGCTGTGTGGATACTCCT
CCCGACACAAAGCCGCTCCATCAGCCAGCAGTCGTCTAATCCAGAGACCCCGGATCGGGGTACCAACATG
GTGAGCAAGGGCGAGGAGCTGTTCACCGGGGTGGTGCCCATCCTGGTCGAGCTGGACGGCGACGTAAACG
GCCACAAGTTCAGCGTGTCCGGCGAGGGCGAGGGCGATGCCACCTACGGCAAGCTGACCCTGAAGTTCAT
CTGCACCACCGGCAAGCTGCCCGTGCCCTGGCCCACCCTCGTGACCACCCTGACCTACGGCGTGCAGTGC
TTCAGCCGCTACCCCGACCACATGAAGCAGCACGACTTCTTCAAGTCCGCCATGCCCGAAGGCTACGTCC
AGGAGCGCACCATCTTCTTCAAGGACGACGGCAACTACAAGACCCGCGCCGAGGTGAAGTTCGAGGGCGA
CACCCTGGTGAACCGCATCGAGCTGAAGGGCATCGACTTCAAGGAGGACGGCAACATCCTGGGGCACAAG
CTGGAGTACAACTACAACAGCCACAACGTCTATATCATGGCCGACAAGCAGAAGAACGGCATCAAGGTGA
ACTTCAAGATCCGCCACAACATCGAGGACGGCAGCGTGCAGCTCGCCGACCACTACCAGCAGAACACCCC
CATCGGCGACGGCCCCGTGCTGCTGCCCGACAACCACTACCTGAGCACCCAGTCCGCCCTGAGCAAAGAC
CCCAACGAGAAGCGCGATCACATGGTCCTGCTGGAGTTCGTGACCGCCGCCGGGATCACTCTCGGCATGG
ACGAGCTGTACAAGCCAAGCTTGAATTCAATGGAGAGTCTCGCAAAAAACTTCAACAACATTTCAATAGA
CGACGCAGCGTGGCATCCTAACGACCAACAGCCTGTATGGGGAAACAACGGTCTCCAGCAGCAACGTGTC
TGGGCTCCGCCGGTACCGCAGCCACAGTTCCCAAACAGATCGCCATGGCAACAGGAATCGAACGATATCG
AGCCAAATGTCAACGAAGCCCTTGTTGGACTCAGTGGCACAGGCTCATCAAGTCAAAGCCAATGGGGTGG
CATTCAGAATACAGATTATGAGAAACAGATATGGGGTGATCCACCATTGAGCGATGTGCAGTATCCACTT
CAACCACATGCCTCGTTCGGTGAATTGAATAGTCTTGGAGGTCAATCTGCGCCTTGGTCCATAGGGTCTC
AGCCAGCGCACCCGGTTTGGAGTAACGGAGGAATGGGAAAAGAATCTGATGACTTTTGGAAACAGCAACA
GCCTCAACAGCATCAGCAATACCCGATGCCATTGCTGCAGGGAGCCTGGAATACAGGCATGAGACATGGA
CCACCAGGACAAGGACAACGTAGTGGGCCAATGATGCAGCAGCAGCAAGACTACCAAGGGGGATGGGGTG
GCCCGAATAACATGGGTGGCAACAAGCAGATGAACCGTCCATGGGGGCAGGACAGCAATCGTGGAATGTC
AGGCATGCCGCCCCGAAACGGTCGTCCAAACCACAACCAGGGACGGTACTCTGGCAATATGGGTGGCGGT
GTTGACGTTTCAGTTCCACCACCGATGGATATGCACATGGGAGGTGGTATGGGTGGAATGAGAAATATGG
GTGTTGCTCCGAATAGTGGACACGGATCATGGAAGAATAACAATGCTGGTGGAGGTCAAGGAGGCCACGG
CGGTCAAAGAAACTACAACAACCGTGGTGGAATGGGACACAGTGGAAGCCAGAGTGGCGGAGGATCCAAT
ATGTGGAACAGCACCGGAAACAATGGAAGTGGTGGAAGCATGCAGCAGTTCATGGGAGGAGACCAGCAGT
ACAACAATCCATTCCCAATCGGCGGAGCTGCTGATGATCTCACACTGACTGTTTGGCATGATCCAAACGG
AGAACTCAAGAAATGGCAGAGAGATACTGGAGTGTCCTATTGGGGAGACCCGGAGAAGCAAACTGACCGT
ACCATTAGCTTGTGGATTGTTGGCGAAGGTGCCGATGAGGATTTGGAAACTGCATTGAACCGATGTCCAG
TACCACAGAAAAAGGGAGAGGACAATCAACGTTTCCCATTCCCAGTACCAGCGAAACGGCCAATTGTTGT
GACCGGATGGGGAGAGCTTCCAGAAAATGATCCAAACAATCCGTCCAAGAGCGAGTCGACGATATTCGAC
GAGAACAACAGATGGAACGACTTGACAACTGAGCAAAATCCATGGTATCTTCCGAATCAGCACACTTCAA
CATTCTCCAGTGACAACACCACTGGATCGTGGGTGCAGGGAGGAACAATTCCACTCAATGAGCCCGGAAC
CAATCAACACGTGGCTGTGGCGGAGATGCTGAAGAACGCTGTCGACAAGGGATACCTGGACCAGAGCGTG
ACGATGATGGCCAACTTACCGCCAATGGTGCTGCAGTATGTCAATATGCTGCTCGTCAAAATTCCAGCGT
TGGATAGTGTGGAGAATGAGCTGAAGCAGATAATTGAGAGTTCTCTGCCAGAAGATGTGAAAGAGGTTGA
TCCACAGAATCAACAAAAGTACATGAATGATAGTCAAAAGCTTGAACACAATCGTCTCATCATCGAAGTG
ACGACAGCAAAGATTGAAGTTCAAGAATACTCGAAAAAAGTGAACCGTGCGCTGATGGACGCTGGAATTG
TGCAACCGCAGGAGCAACGTGCGCCAGCCTCAACGGAGGACTATCACTACTCGTTCTTAGAATAGCTCGA
GTCTAGAGGGCCCGCGGTTCGAAGGTAAGCCTATCCCTAACCCTCTCCTCGGTCTCGATTCTACGCGTAC
CGGTCATCATCACCATCACCATTGAGTTTAAACCCGCTGATCAGCCTCGACTGTGCCTTCTAAGGCCTGA
GCTCGCTGATCAGCCTCGATCGAGGATCCAGACATGATAAGATACATTGATGAGTTTGGACAAACCACAA
CTAGAATGCAGTGAAAAAAATGCTTTATTTGTGAAATTTGTGATGCTATTGCTTTATTTGTAACCATTAT
AAGCTGCAATAAACAAGTTAACAACAACAATTGCATTCATTTTATGTTTCAGGTTCAGGGGGAGGTGTGG
GAGGTTTTTTAAAGCAAGTAAAACCTCTACAAATGTGGTATGGCTGATTATGATCAGTCGACCGATGCCC
TTGAGAGCCTTCAACCCAGTCAGCTCCTTCCGGTGGGCGCGGGGCATGACTATCGTCGCCGCACTTATGA
CTGTCTTCTTTATCATGCAACTCGTAGGACAGGTGCCGGCAGCGCTCTGGGTCATTTTCGGCGAGGACCG
CTTTCGCTGGAGCGCGACGATGATCGGCCTGTCGCTTGCGGTATTCGGAATCTTGCACGCCCTCGCTCAA
GCCTTCGTCACTGGTCCCGCCACCAAACGTTTCGGCGAGAAGCAGGCCATTATCGCCGGCATGGCGGCCG
ACGCGCTGGGCTACGTCTTGCTGGCGTTCGCGACGCGAGGCTGGATGGCCTTCCCCATTATGATTCTTCT
CGCTTCCGGCGGCATCGGGATGCCCGCGTTGCAGGCCATGCTGTCCAGGCAGGTAGATGACGACCATCAG
GGACAGCTTCAAGGATCGCTCGCGGCTCTTACCAGCCAGCAAAAGGCCAGGAACCGTAAAAAGGCCGCGT
TGCTGGCGTTTTTCCATAGGCTCCGCCCCCCTGACGAGCATCACAAAAATCGACGCTCAAGTCAGAGGTG
GCGAAACCCGACAGGACTATAAAGATACCAGGCGTTTCCCCCTGGAAGCTCCCTCGTGCGCTCTCCTGTT
CCGACCCTGCCGCTTACCGGATACCTGTCCGCCTTTCTCCCTTCGGGAAGCGTGGCGCTTTCTCAATGCT
CACGCTGTAGGTATCTCAGTTCGGTGTAGGTCGTTCGCTCCAAGCTGGGCTGTGTGCACGAACCCCCCGT
TCAGCCCGACCGCTGCGCCTTATCCGGTAACTATCGTCTTGAGTCCAACCCGGTAAGACACGACTTATCG
CCACTGGCAGCAGCCACTGGTAACAGGATTAGCAGAGCGAGGTATGTAGGCGGTGCTACAGAGTTCTTGA
AGTGGTGGCCTAACTACGGCTACACTAGAAGGACAGTATTTGGTATCTGCGCTCTGCTGAAGCCAGTTAC
CTTCGGAAAAAGAGTTGGTAGCTCTTGATCCGGCAAACAAACCACCGCTGGTAGCGGTGGTTTTTTTGTT
TGCAAGCAGCAGATTACGCGCAGAAAAAAAGGATCTCAAGAAGATCCTTTGATCTTTTCTACGGGGTCTG
ACGCTCAGTGGAACGAAAACTCACGTTAAGGGATTTTGGTCATGAGATTATCAAAAAGGATCTTCACCTA
GATCCTTTTAAATTAAAAATGAAGTTTTAAATCAATCTAAAGTATATATGAGTAAACTTGGTCTGACAGT
TACCAATGCTTAATCAGTGAGGCACCTATCTCAGCGATCTGTCTATTTCGTTCATCCATAGTTGCCTGAC
TCCCCGTCGTGTAGATAACTACGATACGGGAGGGCTTACCATCTGGCCCCAGTGCTGCAATGATACCGCG
AGACCCACGCTCACCGGCTCCAGATTTATCAGCAATAAACCAGCCAGCCGGAAGGGCCGAGCGCAGAAGT
GGTCCTGCAACTTTATCCGCCTCCATCCAGTCTATTAATTGTTGCCGGGAAGCTAGAGTAAGTAGTTCGC
CAGTTAATAGTTTGCGCAACGTTGTTGCCATTGCTGCAGGCATCGTGGTGTCACGCTCGTCGTTTGGTAT
GGCTTCATTCAGCTCCGGTTCCCAACGATCAAGGCGAGTTACATGATCCCCCATGTTGTGCAAAAAAGCG
GTTAGCTCCTTCGGTCCTCCGATCGTTGTCAGAAGTAAGTTGGCCGCAGTGTTATCACTCATGGTTATGG
CAGCACTGCATAATTCTCTTACTGTCATGCCATCCGTAAGATGCTTTTCTGTGACTGGTGAGTACTCAAC
CAAGTCATTCTGAGAATAGTGTATGCGGCGACCGAGTTGCTCTTGCCCGGCGTCAACACGGGATAATACC
GCGCCACATAGCAGAACTTTAAAAGTGCTCATCATTGGAAAACGTTCTTCGGGGCGAAAACTCTCAAGGA
TCTTACCGCTGTTGAGATCCAGTTCGATGTAACCCACTCGTGCACCCAACTGATCTTCAGCATCTTTTAC
TTTCACCAGCGTTTCTGGGTGAGCAAAAACAGGAAGGCAAAATGCCGCAAAAAAGGGAATAAGGGCGACA
CGGAAATGTTGAATACTCATACTCTTCCTTTTTCAATATTATTGAAGCATTTATCAGGGTTATTGTCTCA
TGAGCGGATACATATTTGAATGTATTTAGAAAAATAAACAAATAGGGGTTCCGCGCACATTTCCCCGAAA
AGTGCCACCTGACGTCTAAGAAACCATTATTATCATGACATTAACCTATAAAAATAGGCGTATCACGAGG
CCCTTTCGT
